>Addgene plasmid #50320 | pICSL80014 | addgene full sequence | sequence record 497554 | Addgene NGS Result
AGATCACCAAGGTAGTCGGCAAATAACTGTCAGACCAAGTTTACTCATATATACTTTAGATTGATTTAAA
ACTTCATTTTTAATTTAAAAGGATCTAGGTGAAGATCCTTTTTGATAATCTCATGACCAAAATCCCTTAA
CGTGAGTTTTCGTTCCACTGAGCGTCAGACCCCGTAGAAAAGATCAAAGGATCTTCTTGAGATCCTTTTT
TTCTGCGCGTAATCTGCTGCTTGCAAACAAAAAAACCACCGCTACCAGCGGTGGTTTGTTTGCCGGATCA
AGAGCTACCAACTCTTTTTCCGAAGGTAACTGGCTTCAGCAGAGCGCAGATACCAAATACTGTTCTTCTA
GTGTAGCCGTAGTTAGGCCACCACTTCAAGAACTCTGTAGCACCGCCTACATACCTCGCTCTGCTAATCC
TGTTACCAGTGGCTGCTGCCAGTGGCGATAAGTCGTGTCTTACCGGGTTGGACTCAAGACGATAGTTACC
GGATAAGGCGCAGCGGTCGGGCTGAACGGGGGGTTCGTGCACACAGCCCAGCTTGGAGCGAACGACCTAC
ACCGAACTGAGATACCTACAGCGTGAGCTATGAGAAAGCGCCACGCTTCCCGAAGGGAGAAAGGCGGACA
GGTATCCGGTAAGCGGCAGGGTCGGAACAGGAGAGCGCACGAGGGAGCTTCCAGGGGGAAACGCCTGGTA
TCTTTATAGTCCTGTCGGGTTTCGCCACCTCTGACTTGAGCGTCGATTTTTGTGATGCTCGTCAGGGGGG
CGGAGCCTATGGAAAAACGCCAGCAACGCGGCCTTTTTACGGTTCCTGGCCTTTTGCTGGCCTTTTGCTC
ACATGTTCTTTCCTGCGTTATCCCCTGATTCTGTGGATAACCGTATTACCGCCTTTGAGTGAGCTGATAC
CGCTCGCCGCAGCCGAACGACCGAGCGCAGCGAGTCAGTGAGCGAGGAAGCGGAAGAGCGCCCAATACGC
AAACCGCCTCTCCCCGCGCGTTGGCCGATTCATTAATCACTCTGTGGTCTCAAATGGTGAGCAAGGGCGA
GGAGCTGTTCACCGGGGTGGTGCCCATCCTGGTCGAGCTGGACGGCGACGTAAACGGCCACAAGTTCAGC
GTGTCCGGCGAGGGCGAGGGCGATGCCACCTACGGCAAGCTGACCCTGAAGTTCATCTGCACCACCGGCA
AGCTGCCCGTGCCCTGGCCCACCCTCGTGACCACCTTCGGCTACGGCCTGCAGTGCTTCGCCCGCTACCC
CGACCACATGAAGCAGCACGACTTCTTCAAGTCCGCCATGCCCGAAGGCTACGTCCAGGAGCGCACCATC
TTCTTCAAGGACGACGGCAACTACAAGACCCGCGCCGAGGTGAAGTTCGAGGGCGACACCCTGGTGAACC
GCATCGAGCTGAAGGGCATCGACTTCAAGGAGGACGGCAACATCCTGGGGCACAAGCTGGAGTACAACTA
CAACAGCCACAACGTCTATATCATGGCCGACAAGCAGAAGAACGGCATCAAGGTGAACTTCAAGATCCGC
CACAACATCGAGGACGGCAGCGTGCAGCTCGCCGACCACTACCAGCAGAACACCCCCATCGGCGACGGCC
CCGTGCTGCTGCCCGACAACCACTACCTGAGCTACCAGTCCGCCCTGAGCAAAGACCCCAACGAGAAGCG
CGATCACATGGTCCTGCTGGAGTTCGTGACCGCCGCCGGGATCACTCTCGGCATGGACGAGCTGTACAAG
TGAGCTTTGAGACCACGAAGTGGCTCTTCAGTGGACGAAAGGGCCTCGTGATACGCCTATTTTTATAGGT
TAATGTCATGATAATAATGGTTTCTTAGACGTCAGGTGGCACTTTTCGGGGAAATGTGCGCGGAACCCCT
ATTTGTTTATTTTTCTAAATACATTCAAATATGTATCCGCTCATGAGACAATAACCCTGATAAATGCTTC
AATAATATTGAAAAAGGAAGAGTATGCGCTCACGCAACTGGTCCAGAACCTTGACCGAACGCAGCGGTGG
TAACGGCGCAGTGGCGGTTTTCATGGCTTGTTATGACTGTTTTTTTTTGGGGTACAGTCTATGCCTCGGG
CATCCAAGCAGCAAGCGCGTTACGCCGTGGGTCGATGTTTGATGTTATGGAGCAGCAACGATGTTACGCA
GCAGGGCAGTCGCCCTAAAACAAAGTTAAACATCATGAGGGAAGCGGTGATCGCCGAAGTATCGACTCAA
CTATCAGAGGTAGTTGGCGTCATCGAGCGCCATCTCGAACCGACGTTGCTGGCCGTACATTTGTACGGCT
CCGCAGTGGATGGCGGCCTGAAGCCACACAGCGATATTGATTTGCTGGTTACGGTGACCGTAAGGCTTGA
TGAAACAACGCGGCGAGCTTTGATCAACGACCTTTTGGAAACTTCGGCTTCCCCTGGAGAGAGCGAGATT
CTCCGCGCTGTAGAAGTCACCATTGTTGTGCACGACGACATCATTCCGTGGCGTTATCCAGCTAAGCGCG
AACTGCAATTTGGAGAATGGCAGCGCAATGACATTCTTGCAGGTATCTTCGAGCCAGCCACGATCGACAT
TGATCTGGCTATCTTGCTGACAAAAGCAAGAGAACATAGCGTTGCCTTGGTAGGTCCAGCGGCGGAGGAA
CTCTTTGATCCGGTTCCTGAACAGGATCTATTTGAGGCGCTAAATGAAACCTTAACGCTATGGAACTCGC
CGCCCGACTGGGCTGGCGATGAGCGAAATGTAGTGCTTACGTTGTCCCGCATTTGGTACAGCGCAGTAAC
CGGCAAAATCGCGCCGAAGGATGTCGCTGCCGACTGGGCAATGGAGCGCCTGCCGGCCCAGTATCAGCCC
GTCATACTTGAAGCTAGACAGGCTTATCTTGGACAAGAAGAAGATCGCTTGGCCTCGCGCGCAGATCAGT
TGGAAGAATTTGTCCATTACGTAAAAGGCG
Features (pLannotate 1.2.2; 7 found; start..end, strand, type, name):
    197..785     +  rep_origin     ori: high-copy-number ColE1/pMB1/pBR322/pUC origin of replication
    968..1017    +  CDS            lacI (fragment): lac repressor; lacI; The lac repressor binds to the lac operator to inhibit transcription in E. coli. This inhibition can be relieved by adding lactose or isopropyl-β-D-thiogalactopyranoside (IPTG).
   1034..1750    +  CDS            EYFP: EYFP is a basic (constitutively fluorescent) green/yellow fluorescent protein published in 1996, derived from Aequorea victoria. It is reported to be a very rapidly-maturing weak dimer with high acid sensitivity.
   1879..1983    +  promoter       AmpR promoter: bla
   1974..2054    -  CDS            int (fragment): INT2_ECOLX - Protein inferred from homology: Swiss-Prot protein existence level 3. Putative integrase believed to be involved in the insertion of antibiotic resistance genes into plasmids and transposons. From Escherichia coli.
   2142..2198    +  CDS            GmR (fragment): gentamycin acetyltransferase; aacC1; confers resistance to gentamycin
   2205..23      +  CDS            aadA (across the origin): S3AD_ECOLX - Experimental evidence at protein level: Swiss-Prot protein existence level 1. Mediates bacterial resistance to the antibiotics streptomycin and spectinomycin. From Escherichia coli.
