[The description below was written by a language model from this plasmid's Addgene catalogue record and pLannotate feature annotations shown in this document.]
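Description:
pICSL80014 is a level 0 part plasmid from a Golden Gate modular cloning (MoClo) toolkit for plants, built in the pICH41308 backbone. Although catalogued as a plant expression vector, it is a small (about 3 kb) E. coli storage plasmid for a single standardised coding-sequence module rather than a complete expression construct: the feature table shows no plant promoter, terminator or T-DNA borders. It replicates from a high-copy ColE1/pUC-type origin and is selected with spectinomycin through an aadA streptomycin/spectinomycin resistance gene, which lies downstream of an AmpR (bla) promoter annotation. The short lacI, integrase and gentamicin acetyltransferase fragments flagged by the annotation are likely remnants of the backbone and resistance cassette rather than functional genes.

The payload is a coding sequence for a yellow fluorescent variant of Aequorea victoria GFP, annotated as EYFP. It has been domesticated for Type IIS assembly, with internal BsaI and BbsI (BpiI) sites removed by point mutation. The part was inserted through BpiI sites that were destroyed during cloning, and according to the depositor it can be released with BsaI. In the MoClo scheme, BsaI release yields a fragment with defined overhangs that can be ligated in a one-pot reaction with compatible promoter, untranslated region, tag and terminator modules to form a full transcription unit, which can then be combined with others into multigene constructs for plant transformation. The record does not state the specific overhangs. The part would typically be used as a fluorescent reporter in plant constructs.
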