Addgene plasmid #50320: pICSL80014
Depositing lab: Nicola Patron. Depositing organization: Sainsbury Laboratory, Norwich. Publication: A golden gate modular cloning toolbox for plants. Engler C, Youles M, Gruetzner R, Ehnert TM, Werner S, Jones JD, Patron NJ, Marillonnet S. ACS Synth Biol. 2014 Nov 21;3(11):839-43. doi: 10.1021/sb4001504. Epub 2014 Feb 20. PubMed 24933124.
Backbone
  Vector backbone: pICH41308
  Vector type: plant expression
Growth in bacteria
  Bacterial resistance: Spectinomycin, 50 μg/mL
  Growth temperature: 37°C
  Growth strain: DH5alpha
  Copy number: High Copy
Gene/Insert
  Gene/Insert name: CDS, YFP variant of GFP (A. victoria)
  Mutation: BsaI/BbsI sites removed by point-mutation
  Cloning method: Restriction Enzyme; 5′ cloning site BpiI (destroyed during cloning); 3′ cloning site BpiI (destroyed during cloning)
Terms and licenses: Academic/Nonprofit Terms; Industry Terms: Not Available to Industry
Depositor comments: insert can be released with BsaI
How to cite: pICSL80014 was a gift from Nicola Patron (Addgene plasmid # 50320 ; http://n2t.net/addgene:50320 ; RRID:Addgene_50320)
