>Addgene plasmid #50320 | pICSL80014 | addgene partial sequence | sequence record 80688 | pBR322ori-F 5'-GGGAAACGCCTGGTATCTTT-3'
AGCGTCGATTTTTGTGATGCTCGTCAGGGGGGCGGAGCCTATGGAAAAACGCCAGCAACGCGGCCTTTTT
ACGGTTCCTGGCCTTTTGCTGGCCTTTTGCTCACATGTTCTTTCCTGCGTTATCCCCTGATTCTGTGGAT
AACCGTATTACCGCCTTTGAGTGAGCTGATACCGCTCGCCGCAGCCGAACGACCGAGCGCAGCGAGTCAG
TGAGCGAGGAAGCGGAAGAGCGCCCAATACGCAAACCGCCTCTCCCCGCGCGTTGGCCGATTCATTAATC
ACTCTGTGGTCTCAAATGGTGAGCAAGGGCGAGGAGCTGTTCACCGGGGTGGTGCCCATCCTGGTCGAGC
TGGACGGCGACGTAAACGGCCACAAGTTCAGCGTGTCCGGCGAGGGCGAGGGCGATGCCACCTACGGCAA
GCTGACCCTGAAGTTCATCTGCACCACCGGCAAGCTGCCCGTGCCCTGGCCCACCCTCGTGACCACCTTC
GGCTACGGCCTGCAGTGCTTCGCCCGCTACCCCGACCACATGAAGCAGCACGACTTCTTCAAGTCCGCCA
TGCCCGAAGGCTACGTCCAGGAGCGCACCATCTTCTTCAAGGACGACGGCAACTACAAGACCCGCGCCGA
GGTGAAGTTCGAGGGCGACACCCTGGTGAACCGCATCGAGCTGAAGGGCATCGACTTCAAGGAGGACGGC
AACATCCTGGGGCACAAGCTGGAGTACAACTACAACAGCCACAACGTCTATATCATGGCCGACAAGCAGA
AGAACGGCATCAAGGTGAACTTCAAGATCCGCCACAACATCGAGGACGGCAGCGTGCAGCTCGCCGACCA
CTACCAGCAGAACACCCCCATCGGCGACGGCCCCGTGCTGCTGCCCGACAACCACTACCTGAGCTA
