>Addgene plasmid #50320 | pICSL80014 | addgene partial sequence | sequence record 80697 | Spect-R 5'-ACTTTGTTTTAGGGCGACTG-3'
ACATCGACCCACGGCGTAACGCGCTTGCTGCTTGGATGCCCGAGGCATAGACTGTACCCCAAAAAAAAAC
AGTCATAACAAGCCATGAAAACCGCCACTGCGCCGTTACCACCGCTGCGTTCGGTCAAGGTTCTGGACCA
GTTGCGTGAGCGCATACTCTTCCTTTTTCAATATTATTGAAGCATTTATCAGGGTTATTGTCTCATGAGC
GGATACATATTTGAATGTATTTAGAAAAATAAACAAATAGGGGTTCCGCGCACATTTCCCCGAAAAGTGC
CACCTGACGTCTAAGAAACCATTATTATCATGACATTAACCTATAAAAATAGGCGTATCACGAGGCCCTT
TCGTCCACTGAAGAGCCACTTCGTGGTCTCAAAGCTCACTTGTACAGCTCGTCCATGCCGAGAGTGATCC
CGGCGGCGGTCACGAACTCCAGCAGGACCATGTGATCGCGCTTCTCGTTGGGGTCTTTGCTCAGGGCGGA
CTGGTAGCTCAGGTAGTGGTTGTCGGGCAGCAGCACGGGGCCGTCGCCGATGGGGGTGTTCTGCTGGTAG
TGGTCGGCGAGCTGCACGCTGCCGTCCTCGATGTTGTGGCGGATCTTGAAGTTCACCTTGATGCCGTTCT
TCTGCTTGTCGGCCATGATATAGACGTTGTGGCTGTTGTAGTTGTACTCCAGCTTGTGCCCCAGGATGTT
GCCGTCCTCCTTGAAGTCGATGCCCTTCAGCTCGATGCGGTTCACCAGGGTGTCGCCCTCGAACTTCACC
TCGGCGCGGGTCTTGTAGTTGCCGTCGTCCTTGAAGAAGATGGTGCGCTCCTGGACGTAGCCTTCGGGCA
TGGCGGACTTGAAGAAGTCGTGCTGCTTCATGTGGT
